Addgene plasmid #83946: pCfB2312 (TEF1p-Cas9-CYC1t_kanMX)
Purpose: Cas9-carrying vector with kanMX marker
Depositing lab: Irina Borodina. Depositing organization: Danmarks Tekniske Universitet. Publication: CRISPR-Cas system enables fast and simple genome editing of industrial Saccharomyces cerevisiae strains. Stovicek V, Borodina I, Forster J. Metab Eng Commun. 2015 Mar 20;2:13-22. doi: 10.1016/j.meteno.2015.03.001. eCollection 2015 Dec. PubMed 34150504.
Backbone
  Vector backbone: p414-TEF1p-Cas9-CYC1t
  Backbone manufacturer: Dicarlo et al Nucleic Acids Res
  Vector type: Yeast Expression
  Selectable markers: G418
Growth in bacteria
  Bacterial resistance: Ampicillin, 100 μg/mL
  Growth temperature: 37°C
  Growth strain: DH5alpha
  Copy number: Unknown
Gene/Insert
  Gene/Insert name: Cas9
  Species: S. pyogenes
  Insert size (bp): 4140
Terms and licenses: Academic/Nonprofit Terms; Industry Terms: Not Available to Industry
How to cite: pCfB2312 (TEF1p-Cas9-CYC1t_kanMX) was a gift from Irina Borodina (Addgene plasmid # 83946 ; http://n2t.net/addgene:83946 ; RRID:Addgene_83946)
