[The description below was written by a language model from this plasmid's Addgene catalogue record, the feature table of its GenBank file and pLannotate feature annotations shown in this document.]
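Description:
pCfB2312 (TEF1p-Cas9-CYC1t_kanMX) is a yeast expression shuttle plasmid of roughly 9.8 kb that supplies Cas9 for CRISPR genome editing in Saccharomyces cerevisiae. It derives from the centromeric backbone p414-TEF1p-Cas9-CYC1t and carries a CEN6/ARS element, which gives stable, low-copy maintenance in yeast. In E. coli it replicates from a high-copy ColE1/pUC-type origin and is selected with ampicillin through the bla gene. pBluescript-style remnants are also present: lac promoter/operator, lacZα and lacI fragments, flanking T3 and T7 promoters, and an f1/M13 phage origin.

The payload is the Streptococcus pyogenes Cas9 endonuclease coding sequence, followed by an SV40 large T antigen nuclear localization signal. It is driven by the strong constitutive S. cerevisiae TEF1 promoter and terminated by the CYC1 terminator. Yeast selection relies on a kanMX cassette, in which an aminoglycoside phosphotransferase gene sits between the Ashbya gossypii TEF promoter and terminator and confers G418 resistance. The cassette is oriented opposite to Cas9 and is flanked by two loxP sites, so Cre recombinase could in principle act on it.

Because kanMX is a dominant drug marker, the plasmid can be used in prototrophic strains that lack auxotrophic mutations, consistent with the associated work on editing industrial S. cerevisiae strains. No guide RNA cassette is annotated, so the guide must be supplied from a separate construct. The deposited GenBank record and the long-read sequencing annotation agree on the feature set, differing by only a few bases in total length.
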