LOCUS       Exported 9838 bp ds-DNA circular SYN 12-MAY-2021
DEFINITION  Cas9-carrying vector with kanMX marker.
ACCESSION   .
VERSION     .
KEYWORDS    pCfB2312 (TEF1p-Cas9-CYC1t_kanMX)
SOURCE      synthetic DNA construct
  ORGANISM  synthetic DNA construct
REFERENCE   1 (bases 1 to 9838)
  AUTHORS   Stovicek V, Borodina I,, Forster J
  TITLE     CRISPR–Cas system enables fast and simple genome editing of
            industrial Saccharomyces cerevisiae strains
  JOURNAL   Metab Eng Commun 2015
REFERENCE   2 (bases 1 to 9838)
  AUTHORS   .
  TITLE     Direct Submission
  JOURNAL   Exported May 12, 2021 from SnapGene Server 1.1.58
            http://www.snapgene.com
FEATURES             Location/Qualifiers
     source          1..9838
                     /organism="synthetic DNA construct"
                     /mol_type="other DNA"
     misc_feature    59..562
                     /label=CEN/ARS
                     /note="S. cerevisiae CEN6 centromere fused to an
                     autonomously replicating sequence"
     promoter        599..703
                     /gene="bla"
                     /label=AmpR promoter
     CDS             704..1564
                     /codon_start=1
                     /gene="bla"
                     /product="beta-lactamase"
                     /label=AmpR
                     /note="confers resistance to ampicillin, carbenicillin, and
                     related antibiotics"
                     /translation="MSIQHFRVALIPFFAAFCLPVFAHPETLVKVKDAEDQLGARVGYI
                     ELDLNSGKILESFRPEERFPMMSTFKVLLCGAVLSRIDAGQEQLGRRIHYSQNDLVEYS
                     PVTEKHLTDGMTVRELCSAAITMSDNTAANLLLTTIGGPKELTAFLHNMGDHVTRLDRW
                     EPELNEAIPNDERDTTMPVAMATTLRKLLTGELLTLASRQQLIDWMEADKVAGPLLRSA
                     LPAGWFIADKSGAGERGSRGIIAALGPDGKPSRIVVIYTTGSQATMDERNRQIAEIGAS
                     LIKHW"
     primer_bind     complement(922..941)
                     /label=Amp-R
                     /note="Ampicillin resistance gene, reverse primer"
     rep_origin      1735..2323
                     /direction=RIGHT
                     /label=ori
                     /note="high-copy-number ColE1/pMB1/pBR322/pUC origin of
                     replication"
     primer_bind     2224..2243
                     /label=pBR322ori-F
                     /note="pBR322 origin, forward primer"
     primer_bind     2477..2494
                     /label=L4440
                     /note="L4440 vector, forward primer"
     promoter        2647..2677
                     /label=lac promoter
                     /note="promoter for the E. coli lac operon"
     protein_bind    2685..2701
                     /label=lac operator
                     /bound_moiety="lac repressor encoded by lacI"
                     /note="The lac repressor binds to the lac operator to
                     inhibit transcription in E. coli. This inhibition can be
                     relieved by adding lactose or
                     isopropyl-beta-D-thiogalactopyranoside (IPTG)."
     primer_bind     2690..2712
                     /label=M13/pUC Reverse
                     /note="In lacZ gene"
     primer_bind     2709..2725
                     /label=M13 rev
                     /note="common sequencing primer, one of multiple similar
                     variants"
     primer_bind     2709..2725
                     /label=M13 Reverse
                     /note="In lacZ gene. Also called M13-rev"
     primer_bind     2744..2764
                     /label=T3
                     /note="T3 promoter, forward primer"
     promoter        2746..2764
                     /label=T3 promoter
                     /note="promoter for bacteriophage T3 RNA polymerase"
     promoter        2782..3180
                     /gene="S. cerevisiae TEF1"
                     /label=TEF1 promoter
                     /note="promoter for EF-1-alpha"
     primer_bind     3184..3200
                     /label=SK primer
                     /note="common sequencing primer, one of multiple similar
                     variants"
     primer_bind     3184..3200
                     /label=pBluescriptSK
                     /note="For pBluescript vector"
     CDS             3212..7315
                     /codon_start=1
                     /product="Cas9 (Csn1) endonuclease from the Streptococcus
                     pyogenes Type II CRISPR/Cas system"
                     /label=Cas9
                     /note="generates RNA-guided double strand breaks in DNA"
                     /translation="MDKKYSIGLDIGTNSVGWAVITDEYKVPSKKFKVLGNTDRHSIKK
                     NLIGALLFDSGETAEATRLKRTARRRYTRRKNRICYLQEIFSNEMAKVDDSFFHRLEES
                     FLVEEDKKHERHPIFGNIVDEVAYHEKYPTIYHLRKKLVDSTDKADLRLIYLALAHMIK
                     FRGHFLIEGDLNPDNSDVDKLFIQLVQTYNQLFEENPINASGVDAKAILSARLSKSRRL
                     ENLIAQLPGEKKNGLFGNLIALSLGLTPNFKSNFDLAEDAKLQLSKDTYDDDLDNLLAQ
                     IGDQYADLFLAAKNLSDAILLSDILRVNTEITKAPLSASMIKRYDEHHQDLTLLKALVR
                     QQLPEKYKEIFFDQSKNGYAGYIDGGASQEEFYKFIKPILEKMDGTEELLVKLNREDLL
                     RKQRTFDNGSIPHQIHLGELHAILRRQEDFYPFLKDNREKIEKILTFRIPYYVGPLARG
                     NSRFAWMTRKSEETITPWNFEEVVDKGASAQSFIERMTNFDKNLPNEKVLPKHSLLYEY
                     FTVYNELTKVKYVTEGMRKPAFLSGEQKKAIVDLLFKTNRKVTVKQLKEDYFKKIECFD
                     SVEISGVEDRFNASLGTYHDLLKIIKDKDFLDNEENEDILEDIVLTLTLFEDREMIEER
                     LKTYAHLFDDKVMKQLKRRRYTGWGRLSRKLINGIRDKQSGKTILDFLKSDGFANRNFM
                     QLIHDDSLTFKEDIQKAQVSGQGDSLHEHIANLAGSPAIKKGILQTVKVVDELVKVMGR
                     HKPENIVIEMARENQTTQKGQKNSRERMKRIEEGIKELGSQILKEHPVENTQLQNEKLY
                     LYYLQNGRDMYVDQELDINRLSDYDVDHIVPQSFLKDDSIDNKVLTRSDKNRGKSDNVP
                     SEEVVKKMKNYWRQLLNAKLITQRKFDNLTKAERGGLSELDKAGFIKRQLVETRQITKH
                     VAQILDSRMNTKYDENDKLIREVKVITLKSKLVSDFRKDFQFYKVREINNYHHAHDAYL
                     NAVVGTALIKKYPKLESEFVYGDYKVYDVRKMIAKSEQEIGKATAKYFFYSNIMNFFKT
                     EITLANGEIRKRPLIETNGETGEIVWDKGRDFATVRKVLSMPQVNIVKKTEVQTGGFSK
                     ESILPKRNSDKLIARKKDWDPKKYGGFDSPTVAYSVLVVAKVEKGKSKKLKSVKELLGI
                     TIMERSSFEKNPIDFLEAKGYKEVKKDLIIKLPKYSLFELENGRKRMLASAGELQKGNE
                     LALPSKYVNFLYLASHYEKLKGSPEDNEQKQLFVEQHKHYLDEIIEQISEFSKRVILAD
                     ANLDKVLSAYNKHRDKPIREQAENIIHLFTLTNLGAPAAFKYFDTTIDRKRYTSTKEVL
                     DATLIHQSITGLYETRIDLSQLGGD"
     CDS             7328..7348
                     /codon_start=1
                     /product="nuclear localization signal of SV40 (simian virus
                     40) large T antigen"
                     /label=SV40 NLS
                     /translation="PKKKRKV"
     terminator      7364..7611
                     /gene="S. cerevisiae CYC1"
                     /label=CYC1 terminator
                     /note="transcription terminator for CYC1"
     primer_bind     complement(7380..7398)
                     /label=CYC1
                     /note="CYC1 transcription termination signal, reverse
                     primer"
     primer_bind     complement(7629..7648)
                     /label=T7
                     /note="T7 promoter, forward primer"
     promoter        complement(7630..7648)
                     /label=T7 promoter
                     /note="promoter for bacteriophage T7 RNA polymerase"
     primer_bind     complement(7658..7675)
                     /label=M13 Forward
                     /note="In lacZ gene. Also called M13-F20 or M13 (-21)
                     Forward"
     primer_bind     complement(7658..7674)
                     /label=M13 fwd
                     /note="common sequencing primer, one of multiple similar
                     variants"
     primer_bind     complement(7667..7689)
                     /label=M13/pUC Forward
                     /note="In lacZ gene"
     rep_origin      7819..8199
                     /direction=RIGHT
                     /label=M13 ori
                     /note="M13 bacteriophage origin of replication; arrow
                     indicates direction of (+) strand synthesis"
     primer_bind     complement(7906..7925)
                     /label=F1ori-R
                     /note="F1 origin, reverse primer"
     primer_bind     8116..8137
                     /label=F1ori-F
                     /note="F1 origin, forward primer"
     protein_bind    8251..8284
                     /label=loxP
                     /bound_moiety="Cre recombinase"
                     /note="Cre-mediated recombination occurs in the 8-bp core
                     sequence (GCATACAT)."
     gene            complement(8347..9703)
                     /label=kanMX
                     /note="yeast selectable marker conferring kanamycin
                     resistance (Wach et al., 1994)"
     terminator      8347..8544
                     /label=TEF terminator
                     /note="Ashbya gossypii TEF terminator"
     CDS             complement(8550..9359)
                     /codon_start=1
                     /gene="aph(3')-Ia"
                     /product="aminoglycoside phosphotransferase"
                     /label=KanR
                     /note="confers resistance to kanamycin"
                     /translation="MGKEKTHVSRPRLNSNMDADLYGYKWARDNVGQSGATIYRLYGKP
                     DAPELFLKHGKGSVANDVTDEMVRLNWLTEFMPLPTIKHFIRTPDDAWLLTTAIPGKTA
                     FQVLEEYPDSGENIVDALAVFLRRLHSIPVCNCPFNSDRVFRLAQAQSRMNNGLVDASD
                     FDDERNGWPVEQVWKEMHKLLPFSPDSVVTHGDFSLDNLIFDEGKLIGCIDVGRVGIAD
                     RYQDLAILWNCLGEFSPSLQKRLFQKYGIDNPDMNKLQFHLMLDEFF"
     primer_bind     9273..9292
                     /label=Kan-R
                     /note="Kanamycin resistance gene, reverse primer"
     promoter        complement(9360..9703)
                     /label=TEF promoter
                     /note="Ashbya gossypii TEF promoter"
     protein_bind    9758..9791
                     /label=loxP
                     /bound_moiety="Cre recombinase"
                     /note="Cre-mediated recombination occurs in the 8-bp core
                     sequence (GCATACAT)."
ORIGIN
        1 ctcgtgatac gcctattttt ataggttaat gtcatgataa taatggtttc ttaggacgga
       61 tcgcttgcct gtaacttaca cgcgcctcgt atcttttaat gatggaataa tttgggaatt
      121 tactctgtgt ttatttattt ttatgttttg tatttggatt ttagaaagta aataaagaag
      181 gtagaagagt tacggaatga agaaaaaaaa ataaacaaag gtttaaaaaa tttcaacaaa
      241 aagcgtactt tacatatata tttattagac aagaaaagca gattaaatag atatacattc
      301 gattaacgat aagtaaaatg taaaatcaca ggattttcgt gtgtggtctt ctacacagac
      361 aagatgaaac aattcggcat taatacctga gagcaggaag agcaagataa aaggtagtat
      421 ttgttggcga tccccctaga gtcttttaca tcttcggaaa acaaaaacta ttttttcttt
      481 aatttctttt tttactttct atttttaatt tatatattta tattaaaaaa tttaaattat
      541 aattattttt atagcacgtg atgaaaagga cccaggtggc acttttcggg gaaatgtgcg
      601 cggaacccct atttgtttat ttttctaaat acattcaaat atgtatccgc tcatgagaca
      661 ataaccctga taaatgcttc aataatattg aaaaaggaag agtatgagta ttcaacattt
      721 ccgtgtcgcc cttattccct tttttgcggc attttgcctt cctgtttttg ctcacccaga
      781 aacgctggtg aaagtaaaag atgctgaaga tcagttgggt gcacgagtgg gttacatcga
      841 actggatctc aacagcggta agatccttga gagttttcgc cccgaagaac gttttccaat
      901 gatgagcact tttaaagttc tgctatgtgg cgcggtatta tcccgtattg acgccgggca
      961 agagcaactc ggtcgccgca tacactattc tcagaatgac ttggttgagt actcaccagt
     1021 cacagaaaag catcttacgg atggcatgac agtaagagaa ttatgcagtg ctgccataac
     1081 catgagtgat aacactgcgg ccaacttact tctgacaacg atcggaggac cgaaggagct
     1141 aaccgctttt ttgcacaaca tgggggatca tgtaactcgc cttgatcgtt gggaaccgga
     1201 gctgaatgaa gccataccaa acgacgagcg tgacaccacg atgcctgtag caatggcaac
     1261 aacgttgcgc aaactattaa ctggcgaact acttactcta gcttcccggc aacaattaat
     1321 agactggatg gaggcggata aagttgcagg accacttctg cgctcggccc ttccggctgg
     1381 ctggtttatt gctgataaat ctggagccgg tgagcgtggg tctcgcggta tcattgcagc
     1441 actggggcca gatggtaagc cctcccgtat cgtagttatc tacacgacgg ggagtcaggc
     1501 aactatggat gaacgaaata gacagatcgc tgagataggt gcctcactga ttaagcattg
     1561 gtaactgtca gaccaagttt actcatatat actttagatt gatttaaaac ttcattttta
     1621 atttaaaagg atctaggtga agatcctttt tgataatctc atgaccaaaa tcccttaacg
     1681 tgagttttcg ttccactgag cgtcagaccc cgtagaaaag atcaaaggat cttcttgaga
     1741 tccttttttt ctgcgcgtaa tctgctgctt gcaaacaaaa aaaccaccgc taccagcggt
     1801 ggtttgtttg ccggatcaag agctaccaac tctttttccg aaggtaactg gcttcagcag
     1861 agcgcagata ccaaatactg tccttctagt gtagccgtag ttaggccacc acttcaagaa
     1921 ctctgtagca ccgcctacat acctcgctct gctaatcctg ttaccagtgg ctgctgccag
     1981 tggcgataag tcgtgtctta ccgggttgga ctcaagacga tagttaccgg ataaggcgca
     2041 gcggtcgggc tgaacggggg gttcgtgcac acagcccagc ttggagcgaa cgacctacac
     2101 cgaactgaga tacctacagc gtgagctatg agaaagcgcc acgcttcccg aagggagaaa
     2161 ggcggacagg tatccggtaa gcggcagggt cggaacagga gagcgcacga gggagcttcc
     2221 agggggaaac gcctggtatc tttatagtcc tgtcgggttt cgccacctct gacttgagcg
     2281 tcgatttttg tgatgctcgt caggggggcg gagcctatgg aaaaacgcca gcaacgcggc
     2341 ctttttacgg ttcctggcct tttgctggcc ttttgctcac atgttctttc ctgcgttatc
     2401 ccctgattct gtggataacc gtattaccgc ctttgagtga gctgataccg ctcgccgcag
     2461 ccgaacgacc gagcgcagcg agtcagtgag cgaggaagcg gaagagcgcc caatacgcaa
     2521 accgcctctc cccgcgcgtt ggccgattca ttaatgcagc tggcacgaca ggtttcccga
     2581 ctggaaagcg ggcagtgagc gcaacgcaat taatgtgagt tacctcactc attaggcacc
     2641 ccaggcttta cactttatgc ttccggctcc tatgttgtgt ggaattgtga gcggataaca
     2701 atttcacaca ggaaacagct atgaccatga ttacgccaag cgcgcaatta accctcacta
     2761 aagggaacaa aagctggagc tcatagcttc aaaatgtttc tactcctttt ttactcttcc
     2821 agattttctc ggactccgcg catcgccgta ccacttcaaa acacccaagc acagcatact
     2881 aaatttcccc tctttcttcc tctagggtgt cgttaattac ccgtactaaa ggtttggaaa
     2941 agaaaaaaga gaccgcctcg tttctttttc ttcgtcgaaa aaggcaataa aaatttttat
     3001 cacgtttctt tttcttgaaa attttttttt tgattttttt ctctttcgat gacctcccat
     3061 tgatatttaa gttaataaac ggtcttcaat ttctcaagtt tcagtttcat ttttcttgtt
     3121 ctattacaac tttttttact tcttgctcat tagaaagaaa gcatagcaat ctaatctaag
     3181 ttttctagaa ctagtggatc ccccgggaaa aatggacaag aagtactcca ttgggctcga
     3241 tatcggcaca aacagcgtcg gctgggccgt cattacggac gagtacaagg tgccgagcaa
     3301 aaaattcaaa gttctgggca ataccgatcg ccacagcata aagaagaacc tcattggcgc
     3361 cctcctgttc gactccgggg agacggccga agccacgcgg ctcaaaagaa cagcacggcg
     3421 cagatatacc cgcagaaaga atcggatctg ctacctgcag gagatcttta gtaatgagat
     3481 ggctaaggtg gatgactctt tcttccatag gctggaggag tcctttttgg tggaggagga
     3541 taaaaagcac gagcgccacc caatctttgg caatatcgtg gacgaggtgg cgtaccatga
     3601 aaagtaccca accatatatc atctgaggaa gaagcttgta gacagtactg ataaggctga
     3661 cttgcggttg atctatctcg cgctggcgca tatgatcaaa tttcggggac acttcctcat
     3721 cgagggggac ctgaacccag acaacagcga tgtcgacaaa ctctttatcc aactggttca
     3781 gacttacaat cagcttttcg aagagaaccc gatcaacgca tccggagttg acgccaaagc
     3841 aatcctgagc gctaggctgt ccaaatcccg gcggctcgaa aacctcatcg cacagctccc
     3901 tggggagaag aagaacggcc tgtttggtaa tcttatcgcc ctgtcactcg ggctgacccc
     3961 caactttaaa tctaacttcg acctggccga agatgccaag cttcaactga gcaaagacac
     4021 ctacgatgat gatctcgaca atctgctggc ccagatcggc gaccagtacg cagacctttt
     4081 tttggcggca aagaacctgt cagacgccat tctgctgagt gatattctgc gagtgaacac
     4141 ggagatcacc aaagctccgc tgagcgctag tatgatcaag cgctatgatg agcaccacca
     4201 agacttgact ttgctgaagg cccttgtcag acagcaactg cctgagaagt acaaggaaat
     4261 tttcttcgat cagtctaaaa atggctacgc cggatacatt gacggcggag caagccagga
     4321 ggaattttac aaatttatta agcccatctt ggaaaaaatg gacggcaccg aggagctgct
     4381 ggtaaagctt aacagagaag atctgttgcg caaacagcgc actttcgaca atggaagcat
     4441 cccccaccag attcacctgg gcgaactgca cgctatcctc aggcggcaag aggatttcta
     4501 cccctttttg aaagataaca gggaaaagat tgagaaaatc ctcacatttc ggatacccta
     4561 ctatgtaggc cccctcgccc ggggaaattc cagattcgcg tggatgactc gcaaatcaga
     4621 agagaccatc actccctgga acttcgagga agtcgtggat aagggggcct ctgcccagtc
     4681 cttcatcgaa aggatgacta actttgataa aaatctgcct aacgaaaagg tgcttcctaa
     4741 acactctctg ctgtacgagt acttcacagt ttataacgag ctcaccaagg tcaaatacgt
     4801 cacagaaggg atgagaaagc cagcattcct gtctggagag cagaagaaag ctatcgtgga
     4861 cctcctcttc aagacgaacc ggaaagttac cgtgaaacag ctcaaagaag actatttcaa
     4921 aaagattgaa tgtttcgact ctgttgaaat cagcggagtg gaggatcgct tcaacgcatc
     4981 cctgggaacg tatcacgatc tcctgaaaat cattaaagac aaggacttcc tggacaatga
     5041 ggagaacgag gacattcttg aggacattgt cctcaccctt acgttgtttg aagataggga
     5101 gatgattgaa gaacgcttga aaacttacgc tcatctcttc gacgacaaag tcatgaaaca
     5161 gctcaagagg cgccgatata caggatgggg gcggctgtca agaaaactga tcaatgggat
     5221 ccgagacaag cagagtggaa agacaatcct ggattttctt aagtccgatg gatttgccaa
     5281 ccggaacttc atgcagttga tccatgatga ctctctcacc tttaaggagg acatccagaa
     5341 agcacaagtt tctggccagg gggacagtct tcacgagcac atcgctaatc ttgcaggtag
     5401 cccagctatc aaaaagggaa tactgcagac cgttaaggtc gtggatgaac tcgtcaaagt
     5461 aatgggaagg cataagcccg agaatatcgt tatcgagatg gcccgagaga accaaactac
     5521 ccagaaggga cagaagaaca gtagggaaag gatgaagagg attgaagagg gtataaaaga
     5581 actggggtcc caaatcctta aggaacaccc agttgaaaac acccagcttc agaatgagaa
     5641 gctctacctg tactacctgc agaacggcag ggacatgtac gtggatcagg aactggacat
     5701 caatcggctc tccgactacg acgtggatca tatcgtgccc cagtcttttc tcaaagatga
     5761 ttctattgat aataaagtgt tgacaagatc cgataaaaat agagggaaga gtgataacgt
     5821 cccctcagaa gaagttgtca agaaaatgaa aaattattgg cggcagctgc tgaacgccaa
     5881 actgatcaca caacggaagt tcgataatct gactaaggct gaacgaggtg gcctgtctga
     5941 gttggataaa gccggcttca tcaaaaggca gcttgttgag acacgccaga tcaccaagca
     6001 cgtggcccaa attctcgatt cacgcatgaa caccaagtac gatgaaaatg acaaactgat
     6061 tcgagaggtg aaagttatta ctctgaagtc taagctggtc tcagatttca gaaaggactt
     6121 tcagttttat aaggtgagag agatcaacaa ttaccaccat gcgcatgatg cctacctgaa
     6181 tgcagtggta ggcactgcac ttatcaaaaa atatcccaag cttgaatctg aatttgttta
     6241 cggagactat aaagtgtacg atgttaggaa aatgatcgca aagtctgagc aggaaatagg
     6301 caaggccacc gctaagtact tcttttacag caatattatg aattttttca agaccgagat
     6361 tacactggcc aatggagaga ttcggaagcg accacttatc gaaacaaacg gagaaacagg
     6421 agaaatcgtg tgggacaagg gtagggattt cgcgacagtc cggaaggtcc tgtccatgcc
     6481 gcaggtgaac atcgttaaaa agaccgaagt acagaccgga ggcttctcca aggaaagtat
     6541 cctcccgaaa aggaacagcg acaagctgat cgcacgcaaa aaagattggg accccaagaa
     6601 atacggcgga ttcgattctc ctacagtcgc ttacagtgta ctggttgtgg ccaaagtgga
     6661 gaaagggaag tctaaaaaac tcaaaagcgt caaggaactg ctgggcatca caatcatgga
     6721 gcgatcaagc ttcgaaaaaa accccatcga ctttctcgag gcgaaaggat ataaagaggt
     6781 caaaaaagac ctcatcatta agcttcccaa gtactctctc tttgagcttg aaaacggccg
     6841 gaaacgaatg ctcgctagtg cgggcgagct gcagaaaggt aacgagctgg cactgccctc
     6901 taaatacgtt aatttcttgt atctggccag ccactatgaa aagctcaaag ggtctcccga
     6961 agataatgag cagaagcagc tgttcgtgga acaacacaaa cactaccttg atgagatcat
     7021 cgagcaaata agcgaattct ccaaaagagt gatcctcgcc gacgctaacc tcgataaggt
     7081 gctttctgct tacaataagc acagggataa gcccatcagg gagcaggcag aaaacattat
     7141 ccacttgttt actctgacca acttgggcgc gcctgcagcc ttcaagtact tcgacaccac
     7201 catagacaga aagcggtaca cctctacaaa ggaggtcctg gacgccacac tgattcatca
     7261 gtcaattacg gggctctatg aaacaagaat cgacctctct cagctcggtg gagacagcag
     7321 ggctgacccc aagaagaaga ggaaggtgtg atctcttctc gagtcatgta attagttatg
     7381 tcacgcttac attcacgccc tccccccaca tccgctctaa ccgaaaagga aggagttaga
     7441 caacctgaag tctaggtccc tatttatttt tttatagtta tgttagtatt aagaacgtta
     7501 tttatatttc aaatttttct tttttttctg tacagacgcg tgtacgcatg taacattata
     7561 ctgaaaacct tgcttgagaa ggttttggga cgctcgaagg ctttaatttg cggccggtac
     7621 ccaattcgcc ctatagtgag tcgtattacg cgcgctcact ggccgtcgtt ttacaacgtc
     7681 gtgactggga aaaccctggc gttacccaac ttaatcgcct tgcagcacat ccccctttcg
     7741 ccagctggcg taatagcgaa gaggcccgca ccgatcgccc ttcccaacag ttgcgcagcc
     7801 tgaatggcga atggcgcgnn nnnnnnnnnn nnnnnnnnnn nnnnnnnnnn nnnnnnnnnn
     7861 nnnnnnnnnn nnnnnnnnnn nnnnnnnnnn nnnnnnnnnn nnnnnnnnnn nnnnnnnnnn
     7921 nnnnnnnnnn nnnnnnnnnn nncnnnnnnn nnnnnnnnnn nnnnnnnnnn nnnnnnnnnn
     7981 nnnnnnnnnn nnnnnnnnnn nnnnnnnnnn nnnnnnnnnn nnnnnnnnnn nnnnannnnn
     8041 nnnnnnnnnn nnnnnnnnnn nnnnnnnnnn nnnnnnnnnn nnnncctttg acgttggagt
     8101 ccacgttctt taatagtgga ctcttgttcc aaactggaac aacactcaac cctatctcgg
     8161 tctattcttt tgatttataa gggattttgc cgatttcggc ctattggtta aattgggtgc
     8221 ataggccact agtggatctg atatcaccta ataacttcgt atagcataca ttatacgaag
     8281 ttatattaag ggttctcgag agctcgtttt cgacactgga tggcggcgtt agtatcgaat
     8341 cgacagcagt atagcgacca gcattcacat acgattgacg catgatatta ctttctgcgc
     8401 acttaacttc gcatctgggc agatgatgtc gaggcgaaaa aaaatataaa tcacgctaac
     8461 atttgattaa aatagaacaa ctacaatata aaaaaactat acaaatgaca agttcttgaa
     8521 aacaagaatc tttttattgt cagtactgat tagaaaaact catcgagcat caaatgaaac
     8581 tgcaatttat tcatatcagg attatcaata ccatattttt gaaaaagccg tttctgtaat
     8641 gaaggagaaa actcaccgag gcagttccat aggatggcaa gatcctggta tcggtctgcg
     8701 attccgactc gtccaacatc aatacaacct attaatttcc cctcgtcaaa aataaggtta
     8761 tcaagtgaga aatcaccatg agtgacgact gaatccggtg agaatggcaa aagcttatgc
     8821 atttctttcc agacttgttc aacaggccag ccattacgct cgtcatcaaa atcactcgca
     8881 tcaaccaaac cgttattcat tcgtgattgc gcctgagcga gacgaaatac gcgatcgctg
     8941 ttaaaaggac aattacaaac aggaatcgaa tgcaaccggc gcaggaacac tgccagcgca
     9001 tcaacaatat tttcacctga atcaggatat tcttctaata cctggaatgc tgttttgccg
     9061 gggatcgcag tggtgagtaa ccatgcatca tcaggagtac ggataaaatg cttgatggtc
     9121 ggaagaggca taaattccgt cagccagttt agtctgacca tctcatctgt aacatcattg
     9181 gcaacgctac ctttgccatg tttcagaaac aactctggcg catcgggctt cccatacaat
     9241 cgatagattg tcgcacctga ttgcccgaca ttatcgcgag cccatttata cccatataaa
     9301 tcagcatcca tgttggaatt taatcgcggc ctcgaaacgt gagtcttttc cttacccatg
     9361 gttgtttatg ttcggatgtg atgtgagaac tgtatcctag caagatttta aaaggaagta
     9421 tatgaaagaa gaacctcagt ggcaaatcct aaccttttat atttctctac aggggcgcgg
     9481 cgtggggaca attcaacgcg tctgtgaggg gagcgtttcc ctgctcgcag gtctgcagcg
     9541 aggagccgta atttttgctt cgcgccgtgc ggccatcaaa atgtatggat gcaaatgatt
     9601 atacatgggg atgtatgggc taaatgtacg ggcgacagtc acatcatgcc cctgagctgc
     9661 gcacgtcaag actgtcaagg agggtattct gggcctccat gtcgctggcc gggtgacccg
     9721 gcggggacga ggcaagctaa acagatctct agacctaata acttcgtata gcatacatta
     9781 tacgaagtta tattaagggt tgtcgacctg cagcgtacga agcttcagct gacgcgat
//
