Features (pLannotate 1.2.2; 19 found; start..end, strand, type, name):
      1..504     -  misc_feature   CEN/ARS: S. cerevisiae CEN6 centromere fused to an autonomously replicating sequence
    541..645     +  promoter       AmpR promoter: bla
    646..1506    +  CDS            AmpR: β-lactamase; bla; confers resistance to ampicillin, carbenicillin, and related antibiotics
   1677..2265    +  rep_origin     ori: high-copy-number ColE1/pMB1/pBR322/pUC origin of replication
   2448..2540    +  CDS            lacI (fragment): lac repressor; lacI; The lac repressor binds to the lac operator to inhibit transcription in E. coli. This inhibition can be relieved by adding lactose or isopropyl-β-D-thiogalactopyranoside (IPTG).
   2553..2574    +  protein_bind   CAP binding site: CAP binding activates transcription in the presence of cAMP. E. coli catabolite activator protein
   2589..2619    +  promoter       lac promoter: promoter for the E. coli lac operon
   2627..2643    +  protein_bind   lac operator: The lac repressor binds to the lac operator to inhibit transcription in E. coli. This inhibition can be relieved by adding lactose or isopropyl-β-D-thiogalactopyranoside (IPTG). lac repressor encoded by lacI
   2688..2706    +  promoter       T3 promoter: promoter for bacteriophage T3 RNA polymerase
   2724..3122    +  promoter       TEF1 promoter: S. cerevisiae TEF1; promoter for EF-1α
   3126..3149    +  misc_feature   MCS (fragment): pBluescript multiple cloning site
   3154..7257    +  CDS            cas9: CAS9_STRP1 - Also known as csn1 From Streptococcus pyogenes serotype M1.
   7306..7553    +  terminator     CYC1 terminator: S. cerevisiae CYC1; transcription terminator for CYC1
   7572..7590    -  promoter       T7 promoter: promoter for bacteriophage T7 RNA polymerase
   7598..7753    +  CDS            lacZα (fragment): LacZα fragment of β-galactosidase; lacZ fragment
   7757..8115    +  rep_origin     f1 ori (sequence partly withheld): f1 bacteriophage origin of replication; arrow indicates direction of (+) strand synthesis
   8189..8222    +  protein_bind   loxP: Cre-mediated recombination occurs in the 8-bp core sequence (GCATACAT). Cre recombinase
   8285..9641    -  gene           kanMX: yeast selectable marker conferring kanamycin resistance (Wach et al., 1994)
   9696..9729    +  protein_bind   loxP: Cre-mediated recombination occurs in the 8-bp core sequence (GCATACAT). Cre recombinase
>Addgene plasmid #83946 | pCfB2312 (TEF1p-Cas9-CYC1t_kanMX) | addgene full sequence | sequence record 478303 | Addgene Long Read Sequencing Result
GATCGCTTGCCTGTAACTTACACGCGCCTCGTATCTTTTAATGATGGAATAATTTGGGAATTTACTCTGT
GTTTATTTATTTTTATGTTTTGTATTTGGATTTTAGAAAGTAAATAAAGAAGGTAGAAGAGTTACGGAAT
GAAGAAAAAAAAATAAACAAAGGTTTAAAAAATTTCAACAAAAAGCGTACTTTACATATATATTTATTAG
ACAAGAAAAGCAGATTAAATAGATATACATTCGATTAACGATAAGTAAAATGTAAAATCACAGGATTTTC
GTGTGTGGTCTTCTACACAGACAAGATGAAACAATTCGGCATTAATACCTGAGAGCAGGAAGAGCAAGAT
AAAAGGTAGTATTTGTTGGCGATCCCCCTAGAGTCTTTTACATCTTCGGAAAACAAAAACTATTTTTTCT
TTAATTTCTTTTTTTACTTTCTATTTTTAATTTATATATTTATATTAAAAAATTTAAATTATAATTATTT
TTATAGCACGTGATGAAAAGGACCCAGGTGGCACTTTTCGGGGAAATGTGCGCGGAACCCCTATTTGTTT
ATTTTTCTAAATACATTCAAATATGTATCCGCTCATGAGACAATAACCCTGATAAATGCTTCAATAATAT
TGAAAAAGGAAGAGTATGAGTATTCAACATTTCCGTGTCGCCCTTATTCCCTTTTTTGCGGCATTTTGCC
TTCCTGTTTTTGCTCACCCAGAAACGCTGGTGAAAGTAAAAGATGCTGAAGATCAGTTGGGTGCACGAGT
GGGTTACATCGAACTGGATCTCAACAGCGGTAAGATCCTTGAGAGTTTTCGCCCCGAAGAACGTTTTCCA
ATGATGAGCACTTTTAAAGTTCTGCTATGTGGCGCGGTATTATCCCGTATTGACGCCGGGCAAGAGCAAC
TCGGTCGCCGCATACACTATTCTCAGAATGACTTGGTTGAGTACTCACCAGTCACAGAAAAGCATCTTAC
GGATGGCATGACAGTAAGAGAATTATGCAGTGCTGCCATAACCATGAGTGATAACACTGCGGCCAACTTA
CTTCTGACAACGATCGGAGGACCGAAGGAGCTAACCGCTTTTTTGCACAACATGGGGGATCATGTAACTC
GCCTTGATCGTTGGGAACCGGAGCTGAATGAAGCCATACCAAACGACGAGCGTGACACCACGATGCCTGT
AGCAATGGCAACAACGTTGCGCAAACTATTAACTGGCGAACTACTTACTCTAGCTTCCCGGCAACAATTA
ATAGACTGGATGGAGGCGGATAAAGTTGCAGGACCACTTCTGCGCTCGGCCCTTCCGGCTGGCTGGTTTA
TTGCTGATAAATCTGGAGCCGGTGAGCGTGGGTCTCGCGGTATCATTGCAGCACTGGGGCCAGATGGTAA
GCCCTCCCGTATCGTAGTTATCTACACGACGGGGAGTCAGGCAACTATGGATGAACGAAATAGACAGATC
GCTGAGATAGGTGCCTCACTGATTAAGCATTGGTAACTGTCAGACCAAGTTTACTCATATATACTTTAGA
TTGATTTAAAACTTCATTTTTAATTTAAAAGGATCTAGGTGAAGATCCTTTTTGATAATCTCATGACCAA
AATCCCTTAACGTGAGTTTTCGTTCCACTGAGCGTCAGACCCCGTAGAAAAGATCAAAGGATCTTCTTGA
GATCCTTTTTTTCTGCGCGTAATCTGCTGCTTGCAAACAAAAAAACCACCGCTACCAGCGGTGGTTTGTT
TGCCGGATCAAGAGCTACCAACTCTTTTTCCGAAGGTAACTGGCTTCAGCAGAGCGCAGATACCAAATAC
TGTTCTTCTAGTGTAGCCGTAGTTAGGCCACCACTTCAAGAACTCTGTAGCACCGCCTACATACCTCGCT
CTGCTAATCCTGTTACCAGTGGCTGCTGCCAGTGGCGATAAGTCGTGTCTTACCGGGTTGGACTCAAGAC
GATAGTTACCGGATAAGGCGCAGCGGTCGGGCTGAACGGGGGGTTCGTGCACACAGCCCAGCTTGGAGCG
AACGACCTACACCGAACTGAGATACCTACAGCGTGAGCTATGAGAAAGCGCCACGCTTCCCGAAGGGAGA
AAGGCGGACAGGTATCCGGTAAGCGGCAGGGTCGGAACAGGAGAGCGCACGAGGGAGCTTCCAGGGGGAA
ACGCCTGGTATCTTTATAGTCCTGTCGGGTTTCGCCACCTCTGACTTGAGCGTCGATTTTTGTGATGCTC
GTCAGGGGGGCGGAGCCTATGGAAAAACGCCAGCAACGCGGCCTTTTTACGGTTCCTGGCCTTTTGCTGG
CCTTTTGCTCACATGTTCTTTCCTGCGTTATCCCCTGATTCTGTGGATAACCGTATTACCGCCTTTGAGT
GAGCTGATACCGCTCGCCGCAGCCGAACGACCGAGCGCAGCGAGTCAGTGAGCGAGGAAGCGGAAGAGCG
CCCAATACGCAAACCGCCTCTCCCCGCGCGTTGGCCGATTCATTAATGCAGCTGGCACGACAGGTTTCCC
GACTGGAAAGCGGGCAGTGAGCGCAACGCAATTAATGTGAGTTAGCTCACTCATTAGGCACCCCAGGCTT
TACACTTTATGCTTCCGGCTCGTATGTTGTGTGGAATTGTGAGCGGATAACAATTTCACACAGGAAACAG
CTATGACCATGATTACGCCAAGCGCGCAATTAACCCTCACTAAAGGGAACAAAAGCTGGAGCTCATAGCT
TCAAAATGTTTCTACTCCTTTTTTACTCTTCCAGATTTTCTCGGACTCCGCGCATCGCCGTACCACTTCA
AAACACCCAAGCACAGCATACTAAATTTCCCCTCTTTCTTCCTCTAGGGTGTCGTTAATTACCCGTACTA
AAGGTTTGGAAAAGAAAAAAGAGACCGCCTCGTTTCTTTTTCTTCGTCGAAAAAGGCAATAAAAATTTTT
ATCACGTTTCTTTTTCTTGAAAATTTTTTTTTTGATTTTTTTCTCTTTCGATGACCTCCCATTGATATTT
AAGTTAATAAACGGTCTTCAATTTCTCAAGTTTCAGTTTCATTTTTCTTGTTCTATTACAACTTTTTTTA
CTTCTTGCTCATTAGAAAGAAAGCATAGCAATCTAATCTAAGTTTTCTAGAACTAGTGGATCCCCCGGGA
AAAATGGACAAGAAGTACTCCATTGGGCTCGATATCGGCACAAACAGCGTCGGTTGGGCCGTCATTACGG
ACGAGTACAAGGTGCCGAGCAAAAAATTCAAAGTTCTGGGCAATACCGATCGCCACAGCATAAAGAAGAA
CCTCATTGGCGCCCTCCTGTTCGACTCCGGGGAGACGGCCGAAGCCACGCGGCTCAAAAGAACAGCACGG
CGCAGATATACCCGCAGAAAGAATCGGATCTGCTACCTGCAGGAGATCTTTAGTAATGAGATGGCTAAGG
TGGATGACTCTTTCTTCCATAGGCTGGAGGAGTCCTTTTTGGTGGAGGAGGATAAAAAGCACGAGCGCCA
CCCAATCTTTGGCAATATCGTGGACGAGGTGGCGTACCATGAAAAGTACCCAACCATATATCATCTGAGG
AAGAAGCTTGTAGACAGTACTGATAAGGCTGACTTGCGGTTGATCTATCTCGCGCTGGCGCATATGATCA
AATTTCGGGGACACTTCCTCATCGAGGGGGACCTGAACCCAGACAACAGCGATGTCGACAAACTCTTTAT
CCAACTGGTTCAGACTTACAATCAGCTTTTCGAAGAGAACCCGATCAACGCATCCGGAGTTGACGCCAAA
GCAATCCTGAGCGCTAGGCTGTCCAAATCCCGGCGGCTCGAAAACCTCATCGCACAGCTCCCTGGGGAGA
AGAAGAACGGCCTGTTTGGTAATCTTATCGCCCTGTCACTCGGGCTGACCCCCAACTTTAAATCTAACTT
CGACCTGGCCGAAGATGCCAAGCTTCAACTGAGCAAAGACACCTACGATGATGATCTCGACAATCTGCTG
GCCCAGATCGGCGACCAGTACGCAGACCTTTTTTTGGCGGCAAAGAACCTGTCAGACGCCATTCTGCTGA
GTGATATTCTGCGAGTGAACACGGAGATCACCAAAGCTCCGCTGAGCGCTAGTATGATCAAGCGCTATGA
TGAGCACCACCAAGACTTGACTTTGCTGAAGGCCCTTGTCAGACAGCAACTGCCTGAGAAGTACAAGGAA
ATTTTCTTCGATCAGTCTAAAAATGGCTACGCCGGATACATTGACGGCGGAGCAAGCCAGGAGGAATTTT
ACAAATTTATTAAGCCCATCTTGGAAAAAATGGACGGCACCGAGGAGCTGCTGGTAAAGCTTAACAGAGA
AGATCTGTTGCGCAAACAGCGCACTTTCGACAATGGAAGCATCCCCCACCAGATTCACCTGGGCGAACTG
CACGCTATCCTCAGGCGGCAAGAGGATTTCTACCCCTTTTTGAAAGATAACAGGGAAAAGATTGAGAAAA
TCCTCACATTTCGGATACCCTACTATGTAGGCCCCCTCGCCCGGGGAAATTCCAGATTCGCGTGGATGAC
TCGCAAATCAGAAGAGACCATCACTCCCTGGAACTTCGAGGAAGTCGTGGATAAGGGGGCCTCTGCCCAG
TCCTTCATCGAAAGGATGACTAACTTTGATAAAAATCTGCCTAACGAAAAGGTGCTTCCTAAACACTCTC
TGCTGTACGAGTACTTCACAGTTTATAACGAGCTCACCAAGGTCAAATACGTCACAGAAGGGATGAGAAA
GCCAGCATTCCTGTCTGGAGAGCAGAAGAAAGCTATCGTGGACCTCCTCTTCAAGACGAACCGGAAAGTT
ACCGTGAAACAGCTCAAAGAAGACTATTTCAAAAAGATTGAATGTTTCGACTCTGTTGAAATCAGCGGAG
TGGAGGATCGCTTCAACGCATCCCTGGGAACGTATCACGATCTCCTGAAAATCATTAAAGACAAGGACTT
CCTGGACAATGAGGAGAACGAGGACATTCTTGAGGACATTGTCCTCACCCTTACGTTGTTTGAAGATAGG
GAGATGATTGAAGAACGCTTGAAAACTTACGCTCATCTCTTCGACGACAAAGTCATGAAACAGCTCAAGA
GGCGCCGATATACAGGATGGGGGCGGCTGTCAAGAAAACTGATCAATGGGATCCGAGACAAGCAGAGTGG
AAAGACAATCCTGGATTTTCTTAAGTCCGATGGATTTGCCAACCGGAACTTCATGCAGTTGATCCATGAT
GACTCTCTCACCTTTAAGGAGGACATCCAGAAAGCACAAGTTTCTGGCCAGGGGGACAGTCTTCACGAGC
ACATCGCTAATCTTGCAGGTAGCCCAGCTATCAAAAAGGGAATACTGCAGACCGTTAAGGTCGTGGATGA
ACTCGTCAAAGTAATGGGAAGACATAAGCCCGAGAATATCGTTATCGAGATGGCCCGAGAGAACCAAACT
ACCCAGAAGGGACAGAAGAACAGTAGGGAAAGGATGAAGAGGATTGAAGAGGGTATAAAAGAACTGGGGT
CCCAAATCCTTAAGGAACACCCAGTTGAAAACACCCAGCTTCAGAATGAGAAGCTCTACCTGTACTACCT
GCAGAACGGCAGGGACATGTACGTGGATCAGGAACTGGACATCAATCGGCTCTCCGACTACGACGTGGAT
CATATCGTGCCCCAGTCTTTTCTCAAAGATGATTCTATTGATAATAAAGTGTTGACAAGATCCGATAAAA
ATAGAGGGAAGAGTGATAACGTCCCCTCAGAAGAAGTTGTCAAGAAAATGAAAAATTATTGGCGGCAGCT
GCTGAACGCCAAACTGATCACACAACGGAAGTTCGATAATCTGACTAAGGCTGAACGAGGTGGCCTGTCT
GAGTTGGATAAAGCCGGCTTCATCAAAAGGCAGCTTGTTGAGACACGCCAGATCACCAAGCACGTGGCCC
AAATTCTCGATTCACGCATGAACACCAAGTACGATGAAAATGACAAACTGATTCGAGAGGTGAAAGTTAT
TACTCTGAAGTCTAAGCTGGTCTCAGATTTCAGAAAGGACTTTCAGTTTTATAAGGTGAGAGAGATCAAC
AATTACCACCATGCGCATGATGCCTACCTGAATGCAGTGGTAGGCACTGCACTTATCAAAAAATATCCCA
AGCTTGAATCTGAATTTGTTTACGGAGACTATAAAGTGTACGATGTTAGGAAAATGATCGCAAAGTCTGA
GCAGGAAATAGGCAAGGCCACCGCTAAGTACTTCTTTTACAGCAATATTATGAATTTTTTCAAGACCGAG
ATTACACTGGCCAATGGAGAGATTCGGAAGCGACCACTTATCGAAACAAACGGAGAAACAGGAGAAATCG
TGTGGGACAAGGGTAGGGATTTCGCGACAGTCCGGAAGGTCCTGTCCATGCCGCAGGTGAACATCGTTAA
AAAGACCGAAGTACAGACCGGAGGCTTCTCCAAGGAAAGTATCCTCCCGAAAAGGAACAGCGACAAGCTG
ATCGCACGCAAAAAAGATTGGGACCCCAAGAAATACGGCGGATTCGATTCTCCTACAGTCGCTTACAGTG
TACTGGTTGTGGCCAAAGTGGAGAAAGGGAAGTCTAAAAAACTCAAAAGCGTCAAGGAACTGCTGGGCAT
CACAATCATGGAGCGATCAAGCTTCGAAAAAAACCCCATCGACTTTCTCGAGGCGAAAGGATATAAAGAG
GTCAAAAAAGACCTCATCATTAAGCTTCCCAAGTACTCTCTCTTTGAGCTTGAAAACGGCCGGAAACGAA
TGCTCGCTAGTGCGGGCGAGCTGCAGAAAGGTAACGAGCTGGCACTGCCCTCTAAATACGTTAATTTCTT
GTATCTGGCCAGCCACTATGAAAAGCTCAAAGGGTCTCCCGAAGATAATGAGCAGAAGCAGCTGTTCGTG
GAACAACACAAACACTACCTTGATGAGATCATCGAGCAAATAAGCGAATTCTCCAAAAGAGTGATCCTCG
CCGACGCTAACCTCGATAAGGTGCTTTCTGCTTACAATAAGCACAGGGATAAGCCCATCAGGGAGCAGGC
AGAAAACATTATCCACTTGTTTACTCTGACCAACTTGGGCGCGCCTGCAGCCTTCAAGTACTTCGACACC
ACCATAGACAGAAAGCGGTACACCTCTACAAAGGAGGTCCTGGACGCCACACTGATTCATCAGTCAATTA
CGGGGCTCTATGAAACAAGAATCGACCTCTCTCAGCTCGGTGGAGACAGCAGGGCTGACCCCAAGAAGAA
GAGGAAGGTGTGATCTCTTCTCGAGTCATGTAATTAGTTATGTCACGCTTACATTCACGCCCTCCCCCCA
CATCCGCTCTAACCGAAAAGGAAGGAGTTAGACAACCTGAAGTCTAGGTCCCTATTTATTTTTTTATAGT
TATGTTAGTATTAAGAACGTTATTTATATTTCAAATTTTTCTTTTTTTTCTGTACAGACGCGTGTACGCA
TGTAACATTATACTGAAAACCTTGCTTGAGAAGGTTTTGGGACGCTCGAAGGCTTTAATTTGCGGCCGGT
ACCCAATTCGCCCTATAGTGAGTCGTATTACGCGCGCTCACTGGCCGTCGTTTTACAACGTCGTGACTGG
GAAAACCCTGGCGTTACCCAACTTAATCGCCTTGCAGCACATCCCCCTTTCGCCAGCTGGCGTAATAGCG
AAGAGGCCCGCACCGATCGCCCTTCCCAACAGTTGCGCAGCCTGAATGGCGAATGG
[124 nt withheld, positions 7757-7880]
C
[91 nt withheld, positions 7882-7972]
A
[49 nt withheld, positions 7974-8022]
CCTTTGACGTTGGAGTCCACGTTCTTTAATAGTGGACTCTTGTTCCAAACTGGAACAACACTCAACCCTA
TCTCGGTCTATTCTTTTGATTTATAAGGGATTTTGCCGATTTCGGCCTATTGGTTAAATTGGGTGCATAG
GCCACTAGTGGATCTGATATCACCTAATAACTTCGTATAGCATACATTATACGAAGTTATATTAAGGGTT
CTCGAGAGCTCGTTTTCGACACTGGATGGCGGCGTTAGTATCGAATCGACAGCAGTATAGCGACCAGCAT
TCACATACGATTGACGCATGATATTACTTTCTGCGCACTTAACTTCGCATCTGGGCAGATGATGTCGAGG
CGAAAAAAAATATAAATCACGCTAACATTTGATTAAAATAGAACAACTACAATATAAAAAAACTATACAA
ATGACAAGTTCTTGAAAACAAGAATCTTTTTATTGTCAGTACTGATTAGAAAAACTCATCGAGCATCAAA
TGAAACTGCAATTTATTCATATCAGGATTATCAATACCATATTTTTGAAAAAGCCGTTTCTGTAATGAAG
GAGAAAACTCACCGAGGCAGTTCCATAGGATGGCAAGATCCTGGTATCGGTCTGCGATTCCGACTCGTCC
AACATCAATACAACCTATTAATTTCCCCTCGTCAAAAATAAGGTTATCAAGTGAGAAATCACCATGAGTG
ACGACTGAATCCGGTGAGAATGGCAAAAGCTTATGCATTTCTTTCCAGACTTGTTCAACAGGCCAGCCAT
TACGCTCGTCATCAAAATCACTCGCATCAACCAAACCGTTATTCATTCGTGATTGCGCCTGAGCGAGACG
AAATACGCGATCGCTGTTAAAAGGACAATTACAAACAGGAATCGAATGCAACCGGCGCAGGAACACTGCC
AGCGCATCAACAATATTTTCACCTGAATCAGGATATTCTTCTAATACCTGGAATGCTGTTTTGCCGGGGA
TCGCAGTGGTGAGTAACCATGCATCATCAGGAGTACGGATAAAATGCTTGATGGTCGGAAGAGGCATAAA
TTCCGTCAGCCAGTTTAGTCTGACCATCTCATCTGTAACATCATTGGCAACGCTACCTTTGCCATGTTTC
AGAAACAACTCTGGCGCATCGGGCTTCCCATACAATCGATAGATTGTCGCACCTGATTGCCCGACATTAT
CGCGAGCCCATTTATACCCATATAAATCAGCATCCATGTTGGAATTTAATCGCGGCCTCGAAACGTGAGT
CTTTTCCTTACCCATGGTTGTTTATGTTCGGATGTGATGTGAGAACTGTATCCTAGCAAGATTTTAAAAG
GAAGTATATGAAAGAAGAACCTCAGTGGCAAATCCTAACCTTTTATATTTCTCTACAGGGGCGCGGCGTG
GGGACAATTCAACGCGTCTGTGAGGGGAGCGTTTCCCTGCTCGCAGGTCTGCAGCGAGGAGCCGTAATTT
TTGCTTCGCGCCGTGCGGCCATCAAAATGTATGGATGCAAATGATTATACATGGGGATGTATGGGCTAAA
TGTACGGGCGACAGTCACATCATGCCCCTGAGCTGCGCACGTCAAGACTGTCAAGGAGGGTATTCTGGGC
CTCCATGTCGCTGGCCGGGTGACCCGGCGGGGACGAGGCAAGCTAAACAGATCTCTAGACCTAATAACTT
CGTATAGCATACATTATACGAAGTTATATTAAGGGTTGTCGACCTGCAGCGTACGAAGCTTCAGCTGACG
CGATCTCGTGATACGCCTATTTTTATAGGTTAATGTCATGATAATAATGGTTTCTTAGACG
