>Addgene plasmid #83946 | pCfB2312 (TEF1p-Cas9-CYC1t_kanMX) | addgene partial sequence | sequence record 163539 | CYC1 5'-GCGTGAATGTAAGCGTGAC-3'
CCTTCCTCTTCTTCTTGGGGTCAGCCCTGCTGTCTCCACCGAGCTGAGAGAGGTCGATTCTTGTTTCATA
GAGCCCCGTAATTGACTGATGAATCAGTGTGGCGTCCAGGACCTCCTTTGTAGAGGTGTACCGCTTTCTG
TCTATGGTGGTGTCGAAGTACTTGAAGGCTGCAGGCGCGCCCAAGTTGGTCAGAGTAAACAAGTGGATAA
TGTTTTCTGCCTGCTCCCTGATGGGCTTATCCCTGTGCTTATTGTAAGCAGAAAGCACCTTATCGAGGTT
AGCGTCGGCGAGGATCACTCTTTTGGAGAATTCGCTTATTTGCTCGATGATCTCATCAAGGTAGTGTTTG
TGTTGTTCCACGAACAGCTGCTTCTGCTCATTATCTTCGGGAGACCCTTTGAGCTTTTCATAGTGGCTGG
CCAGATACAAGAAATTAACGTATTTAGAGGGCAGTGCCAGCTCGTTACCTTTCTGCAGCTCGCCCGCACT
AGCGAGCATTCGTTTCCGGCCGTTTTCAAGCTCAAAGAGAGAGTACTTGGGAAGCTTAATGATGAGGTCT
TTTTTGACCTCTTTATATCCTTTCGCCTCGAGAAAGTCGATGGGGTTTTTTTCGAAGCTTGATCGCTCCA
TGATTGTGATGCCCAGCAGTTCCTTGACGCTTTTGAGTTTTTTAGACTTCCCTTTCTCCACTTTGGCCAC
AACCAGTACACTGTAAGCGACTGTAGGAGAATCGAATCCGCCGTATTTCTTGGGGTCCCAATCTTTTTTG
CGTGCGATCAGCTTGTCGCTGTTCCTTTTCGGGAGGATACTTTCCTTGGAGAAGCCTCCGGTCTGTACTT
CGGTCTTTTTAACGATGTTCACCTGCGGCATGGACAGGACCTTCCGGACTGTCGCGAAATCCCTACCCTT
GTCCCACACGATTTCTCCTGTTTCTCCGTTTGTTTCGATAAGTGGTCGCTTCCGAATCTCTCCATTGGCC
A
