>Addgene plasmid #83946 | pCfB2312 (TEF1p-Cas9-CYC1t_kanMX) | addgene partial sequence | sequence record 163542 | pBluescript-SK 5'-tctagaactagtggatc-3'
GGGCTCGATATCGGCACAAACAGCGTCGGTTGGGCCGTCATTACGGACGAGTACAAGGTGCCGAGCAAAA
AATTCAAAGTTCTGGGCAATACCGATCGCCACAGCATAAAGAAGAACCTCATTGGCGCCCTCCTGTTCGA
CTCCGGGGAGACGGCCGAAGCCACGCGGCTCAAAAGAACAGCACGGCGCAGATATACCCGCAGAAAGAAT
CGGATCTGCTACCTGCAGGAGATCTTTAGTAATGAGATGGCTAAGGTGGATGACTCTTTCTTCCATAGGC
TGGAGGAGTCCTTTTTGGTGGAGGAGGATAAAAAGCACGAGCGCCACCCAATCTTTGGCAATATCGTGGA
CGAGGTGGCGTACCATGAAAAGTACCCAACCATATATCATCTGAGGAAGAAGCTTGTAGACAGTACTGAT
AAGGCTGACTTGCGGTTGATCTATCTCGCGCTGGCGCATATGATCAAATTTCGGGGACACTTCCTCATCG
AGGGGGACCTGAACCCAGACAACAGCGATGTCGACAAACTCTTTATCCAACTGGTTCAGACTTACAATCA
GCTTTTCGAAGAGAACCCGATCAACGCATCCGGAGTTGACGCCAAAGCAATCCTGAGCGCTAGGCTGTCC
AAATCCCGGCGGCTCGAAAACCTCATCGCACAGCTCCCTGGGGAGAAGAAGAACGGCCTGTTTGGTAATC
TTATCGCCCTGTCACTCGGGCTGACCCCCAACTTTAAATCTAACTTCGACCTGGCCGAAGATGCCAAGCT
TCAACTGAGCAAAGACACCTACGATGATGATCTCGACAATCTGCTGGCCCAGATCGGCGACCAGTACGCA
GACCTTTTTTTGGCGGCAAAGAACCTGTCAGACGCCATTCTGCTGAGTGATATTCTGCGAGTGAACACGG
AGATCACCAAAGCTCCGCTGAGCGCTAGTATGATCAAGCGCTATGATGAGCACCACCAAGACTTGAC
