>Addgene plasmid #83946 | pCfB2312 (TEF1p-Cas9-CYC1t_kanMX) | addgene partial sequence | sequence record 164378 | pQE-Fwd 5'-CCCGAAAAGTGCCACCTG-3'
TAATTATAATTTAAATTTTTTAATATAAATATATAAATTAAAAATAGAAAGTAAAAAAAGAAATTAAAGA
AAAAATAGTTTTTGTTTTCCGAAGATGTAAAAGACTCTAGGGGGATCGCCAACAAATACTACCTTTTATC
TTGCTCTTCCTGCTCTCAGGTATTAATGCCGAATTGTTTCATCTTGTCTGTGTAGAAGACCACACACGAA
AATCCTGTGATTTTACATTTTACTTATCGTTAATCGAATGTATATCTATTTAATCTGCTTTTCTTGTCTA
ATAAATATATATGTAAAGTACGCTTTTTGTTGAAATTTTTTAAACCTTTGTTTATTTTTTTTTCTTCATT
CCGTAACTCTTCTACCTTCTTTATTTACTTTCTAAAATCCAAATACAAAACATAAAAATAAATAAACACA
GAGTAAATTCCCAAATTATTCCATCATTAAAAGATACGAGGCGCGTGTAAGTTACAGGCAAGCGATCCGT
CTAAGAAACCATTATTATCATGACATTAACCTATAAAAATAGGCGTATCACGAGATCGCGTCAGCTGAAG
CTTCGTACGCTGCAGGTCGACAACCCTTAATATAACTTCGTATAATGTATGCTATACGAAGTTATTAGGT
CTAGAGATCTGTTTAGCTTGCCTCGTCCCCGCCGGGTCACCCGGCCAGCGACATGGAGGCCCAGAATACC
CTCCTTGACAGTCTTGACGTGCGCAGCTCAGGGGCATGATGTGACTGTCGCCCGTACATTTAGCCCATAC
ATCCCCATGTATAATCATTTGCATCCATACATTTTGATGGCCGCACGGCGCGAAGCAAAAATTACGGCTC
CTCGCTGCAGACCTGCGAGCAGGGAAACGCTCCCCTCACAGACGCGTTGAATTGTCCCCACGCCGCGCCC
CTGTAGAGAAATATAAAAGGTTAGGATTTGCCACTGAGGTTCTTCTTTCATATACTT
